>Addgene plasmid #55500 | mTFP1-Mito-7 | depositor partial sequence | sequence record 85906 | insert sequence
GATAGCGGTTGACTCACGGGATTTCCAAGTCTCCACCCATGACGTCAATGGGAGTTGTTTGCACCAAATC
AACGGGACTTTCCAAATGTCGTACAACTCCGCCCCATGACGCAAATGGGCGGTAGGCGTGTACGGTGGGA
GGTCTATATAAGCAGAGCTGGTTTAGTGAACCGTCAGATCCGCTAGCATGTCCGTCCTGACGCCGCTGCT
GCTGCGGGGCTTGACAGGCTCGGCCCGGCGGCTCCCAGTGCCGCGCGCCAAGATCCATTCGTTGGGGGAT
CCACCGGTCGCCACCATGGTGAGCAAGGGCGAGGAGACCACAATGGGCGTAATCAAGCCCGACATGAAGA
TCAAGCTGAAGATGGAGGGCAACGTGAATGGCCACGCCTTCGTGATCGAGGGCGAGGGCGAGGGCAAGCC
CTACGACGGCACCAACACCATCAACCTGGAGGTGAAGGAGGGAGCCCCCCTGCCCTTCTCCTACGACATT
CTGACCACCGCGTTCGCCTACGGCAACAGGGCCTTCACCAAGTACCCCGACGACATCCCCAACTACTTCA
AGCAGTCCTTCCCCGAGGGCTACTCTTGGGAGCGCACCATGACCTTCGAGGACAAGGGCATCGTGAAGGT
GAAGTCCGACATCTCCATGGAGGAGGACTCCTTCATCTACGAGATACACCTCAAGGGCGAGAACTTCCCC
CCCAACGGCCCCGTGATGCAGAAGAAGACCACCGGCTGGGACGCCTCCACCGAGAGGATGTACGTGCGCG
ACGGCGTGCTGAAGGGCGACGTCAAGCACAAGCTGCTGCTGGAGGGCGGCGGCCACCACCGCGTTGACTT
CAAGACCATCTACAGGGCCAAGAAGGCGGTGAAGCTGCCCGACTATCACTTTGTGGACCACCGCATCGAG
ATCCTGAACCACGACAAGGACTACAACAAGGTGACCGTTTACGAGAGCGCCGTGGCCCGCAACTCCACCG
ACGGCATGGACGAGCTGTACAAGTAAGCGGCCGCGACTCTAGATCATAATCAGCCATACCACATTTGTAG
AGGTTTTACTTGCTTTAAAAACCTCCCACACCTCCCCCTGAACCTGAAACATAAATGAATGCATTGTTGT
TGTAACTTGTTTATTGCAGCTTATATGGTTACAATAAGCATAGCATCACAATTTCACAAATAAGCATTTT
TTCACTGCATCTAGTGTGGTTGTCCAACTCATCATG
