>Addgene plasmid #55500 | mTFP1-Mito-7 | addgene partial sequence | sequence record 107818 | CMV-F 5'-CGCAAATGGGCGGTAGGCGTG-3'
TAGCAGAGCTGGTTTAGTGAACCGTCAGATCCGCTAGCATGTCCGTCCTGACGCCGCTGCTGCTGCGGGG
CTTGACAGGCTCGGCCCGGCGGCTCCCAGTGCCGCGCGCCAAGATCCATTCGTTGGGGGATCCACCGGTC
GCCACCATGGTGAGCAAGGGCGAGGAGACCACAATGGGCGTAATCAAGCCCGACATGAAGATCAAGCTGA
AGATGGAGGGCAACGTGAATGGCCACGCCTTCGTGATCGAGGGCGAGGGCGAGGGCAAGCCCTACGACGG
CACCAACACCATCAACCTGGAGGTGAAGGAGGGAGCCCCCCTGCCCTTCTCCTACGACATTCTGACCACC
GCGTTCGCCTACGGCAACAGGGCCTTCACCAAGTACCCCGACGACATCCCCAACTACTTCAAGCAGTCCT
TCCCCGAGGGCTACTCTTGGGAGCGCACCATGACCTTCGAGGACAAGGGCATCGTGAAGGTGAAGTCCGA
CATCTCCATGGAGGAGGACTCCTTCATCTACGAGATACACCTCAAGGGCGAGAACTTCCCCCCCAACGGC
CCCGTGATGCAGAAGAAGACCACCGGCTGGGACGCCTCCACCGAGAGGATGTACGTGCGCGACGGCGTGC
TGAAGGGCGACGTCAAGCACAAGCTGCTGCTGGAGGGCGGCGGCCACCACCGCGTTGACTTCAAGACCAT
CTACAGGGCCAAGAAGGCGGTGAAGCTGCCCGACTATCACTTTGTGGACCACCGCATCGAGATCCTGAAC
CACGACAAGGACTACAACAAGGTGACCGTTTACGAGAGCGCCGTGGCCCGCAACTCCACCGACGGCATGG
ACGAGCTGTACAAGTAAGCGGCCGCGACTCTAGATCATAATCAGCCATACCACATTTGTAGAGGTTTTAC
TTG
