[The description below was written by a language model from this plasmid's Addgene catalogue record.]
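Description:
mTFP1-Mito-7 is a mammalian expression plasmid that labels mitochondria with the monomeric teal fluorescent protein mTFP1. It is built on an mTFP1 backbone recorded as about 4.75 kb without the insert. It is maintained as a high-copy plasmid in E. coli under kanamycin selection. For mammalian cells it carries a neomycin resistance marker, which allows G418 selection of stable transfectants. The record includes no feature table, so the replication origins and the exact layout of the resistance cassette are not stated. The SV40 polyA reverse sequencing primer suggests that an SV40 polyadenylation signal lies downstream of the coding region.

The insert, named "Mito", derives from human COX8A, which encodes cytochrome c oxidase subunit VIII. The N-terminal presequence of this protein is widely used as a mitochondrial targeting signal. The record does not say how much of the COX8A coding sequence is present. The "7" in the name is not explained either, although it may refer to linker length. Expression is driven by the strong constitutive CMV promoter. mTFP1 is supplied by the backbone and fused to the C-terminus of the targeting sequence, which leaves the presequence exposed at the N-terminus, where the mitochondrial import machinery can recognise it.

The fusion has a recorded excitation maximum of 462 nm and an emission maximum of 492 nm. The associated publication describes mTFP1 as derived from a Clavularia cyan fluorescent protein. The construct is suited to fluorescence imaging of mitochondrial morphology and distribution in transfected mammalian cells, and it can serve as a cyan/teal organelle marker in multicolour experiments.
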