Addgene plasmid #55500: mTFP1-Mito-7
Purpose: Localization: Mitochondria, Excitation: 462, Emission: 492
Depositing lab: Michael Davidson. Depositing organization: Florida State University, Tallahassee. Publication: Hue-shifted monomeric variants of Clavularia cyan fluorescent protein: identification of the molecular determinants of color and applications in fluorescence imaging. Ai HW, Olenych SG, Wong P, Davidson MW, Campbell RE. BMC Biol. 2008 Mar 6;6:13. doi: 10.1186/1741-7007-6-13. PubMed 18325109.
Backbone
  Vector backbone: mTFP1
  Backbone size w/o insert (bp): 4750
  Vector type: Mammalian Expression
  Selectable markers: Neomycin (select with G418)
Growth in bacteria
  Bacterial resistance: Kanamycin, 50 μg/mL
  Growth temperature: 37°C
  Growth strain: DH5alpha
  Copy number: High Copy
Gene/Insert
  Gene/Insert name: Mito (alt name: NM_004074.2)
  Species: H. sapiens (human)
  Entrez Gene: COX8A (a.k.a. COX, COX8, COX8-2, COX8L, MC4DN15, VIII, VIII-L)
  Promoter: CMV
  Tag / fusion protein: mTFP1 (C terminal on backbone)
  Cloning method: Unknown
  Sequencing primers: 5′ CMV-F; 3′ SV40pA-R
Terms and licenses: Academic/Nonprofit Terms; Industry Terms: Not Available to Industry
Depositor comments: . Excitation = 462; Emission = 492
How to cite: mTFP1-Mito-7 was a gift from Michael Davidson (Addgene plasmid # 55500 ; http://n2t.net/addgene:55500 ; RRID:Addgene_55500)
